Addgene plasmid #167967: pBN262
Purpose: express E. coli E69 (O9a:K30) Wzc with Y708E, Y713E, Y715E, Y717E
Depositing lab: James Naismith. Depositing organization: University of Oxford. Publication: The molecular basis of regulation of bacterial capsule assembly by Wzc. Yang Y, Liu J, Clarke BR, Seidel L, Bolla JR, Ward PN, Zhang P, Robinson CV, Whitfield C, Naismith JH. Nat Commun. 2021 Jul 16;12(1):4349. doi: 10.1038/s41467-021-24652-1. PubMed 34272394.
Backbone
  Vector backbone: pBAD24
  Backbone size w/o insert (bp): 4542
  Total vector size (bp): 6698
  Vector type: Bacterial Expression
Growth in bacteria
  Bacterial resistance: Ampicillin, 100 μg/mL
  Growth temperature: 37°C
  Growth strain: DH5alpha
  Copy number: Unknown
Gene/Insert
  Gene/Insert name: E. coli E69 (O9a:K30) Wzc with Y708E, Y713E, Y715E, Y717E
  Species: Escherichia coli
  Insert size (bp): 2184
  Mutation: Y708E, Y713E, Y715E, Y717E
  Promoter: araBAD
  Tag / fusion protein: hexa-histidine tag (C terminal on insert)
  Cloning method: Gibson Cloning
  Sequencing primers: 5′ pBADF; 3′ pBADR
Terms and licenses: Academic/Nonprofit Terms; Industry Terms: Not Available to Industry
How to cite: pBN262 was a gift from James Naismith (Addgene plasmid # 167967 ; http://n2t.net/addgene:167967 ; RRID:Addgene_167967)
