[The description below was written by a language model from this plasmid's Addgene catalogue record and pLannotate feature annotations shown in this document.]
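Description:
pBN262 is a bacterial expression plasmid built on the pBAD24 backbone for arabinose-inducible production of a mutant form of Wzc from Escherichia coli E69 (serotype O9a:K30). It replicates in E. coli through a ColE1/pMB1-type origin and is selected with ampicillin via the bla β-lactamase gene under its own promoter. The backbone also carries an M13 phage origin for single-stranded DNA production, along with non-functional pBR322 remnants (fragments of bom, rop, the tetracycline resistance gene and its promoter). The copy number is recorded as unknown.

The roughly 2.2 kb insert, introduced by Gibson assembly, sits downstream of the araBAD promoter. The divergently transcribed araC gene supplies the regulator that represses this promoter in the absence of L-arabinose and activates it when the sugar is present, giving tight, titratable control. The automated annotation labels the coding sequence by similarity to a Klebsiella pneumoniae homologue, but the catalogue identifies it as E. coli Wzc, the tyrosine autokinase involved in capsule assembly. It carries four tyrosine-to-glutamate substitutions (Y708E, Y713E, Y715E, Y717E). Glutamate replacements of this kind are commonly used to mimic phosphorylated tyrosine, although the record does not state that rationale explicitly. A C-terminal hexahistidine tag, detected in the feature table as a partial polyhistidine match spanning the sequence origin, allows metal-affinity purification. Transcription ends at the rrnB T1 and T2 terminators, which follow a 5S rRNA segment.

The associated work concerns how Wzc regulates bacterial capsule assembly, so the plasmid is suited to producing this mutant protein for purification and for biochemical or structural study.
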