Features (pLannotate 1.2.2; 16 found; start..end, strand, type, name):
     14..31      +  misc_feature   MCS (fragment): pUC18/19 multiple cloning site
    115..230     +  ncRNA          5S rRNA: Accession: RF00001 - 5S ribosomal RNA
    234..320     +  terminator     rrnB T1 terminator: Escherichia coli rrnB; transcription terminator T1 from the E. coli rrnB gene
    412..439     +  terminator     rrnB T2 terminator: transcription terminator T2 from the E. coli rrnB gene
    458..549     +  promoter       AmpR promoter: bla
    550..1410    +  CDS            AmpR: β-lactamase; bla; confers resistance to ampicillin, carbenicillin, and related antibiotics
   1452..1832    +  rep_origin     M13 ori (sequence partly withheld): M13 bacteriophage origin of replication; arrow indicates direction of (+) strand synthesis
   2018..2606    +  rep_origin     ori: high-copy-number ColE1/pMB1/pBR322/pUC origin of replication
   2792..2843    -  misc_feature   bom (fragment): basis of mobility region from pBR322
   2959..2998    -  CDS            rop (fragment): Rop protein, which maintains plasmids at low copy number; rop
   2999..3184    -  CDS            TcR (fragment): tetracycline efflux protein; tet; confers resistance to tetracycline
   3194..3212    +  promoter       tet promoter (fragment): E. coli promoter for tetracycline efflux protein gene
   3302..4180    -  CDS            araC: L-arabinose regulatory protein; araC
   4207..4491    +  promoter       araBAD promoter: araBAD; promoter of the L-arabinose operon of E. coli; the araC regulatory gene is transcribed in the opposite direction (Guzman et al., 1995)
   4526..6688    +  CDS            YC06_KLEPN: Experimental evidence at protein level: Swiss-Prot protein existence level 1. From Klebsiella pneumoniae.
   6689..10      +  CDS            9xHis (fragment) (across the origin): 9xHis affinity tag
>Addgene plasmid #167967 | pBN262 | addgene full sequence | sequence record 344775 | Addgene NGS Result
CCACCACCACTGACTGCAGGCATGCAAGCTTGGCTGTTTTGGCGGATGAGAGAAGATTTTCAGCCTGATA
CAGATTAAATCAGAACGCAGAAGCGGTCTGATAAAACAGAATTTGCCTGGCGGCAGTAGCGCGGTGGTCC
CACCTGACCCCATGCCGAACTCAGAAGTGAAACGCCGTAGCGCCGATGGTAGTGTGGGGTCTCCCCATGC
GAGAGTAGGGAACTGCCAGGCATCAAATAAAACGAAAGGCTCAGTCGAAAGACTGGGCCTTTCGTTTTAT
CTGTTGTTTGTCGGTGAACGCTCTCCTGAGTAGGACAAATCCGCCGGGAGCGGATTTGAACGTTGCGAAG
CAACGGCCCGGAGGGTGGCGGGCAGGACGCCCGCCATAAACTGCCAGGCATCAAATTAAGCAGAAGGCCA
TCCTGACGGATGGCCTTTTTGCGTTTCTACAAACTCTTTTGTTTATTTTTCTAAATACATTCAAATATGT
ATCCGCTCATGAGACAATAACCCTGATAAATGCTTCAATAATATTGAAAAAGGAAGAGTATGAGTATTCA
ACATTTCCGTGTCGCCCTTATTCCCTTTTTTGCGGCATTTTGCCTTCCTGTTTTTGCTCACCCAGAAACG
CTGGTGAAAGTAAAAGATGCTGAAGATCAGTTGGGTGCACGAGTGGGTTACATCGAACTGGATCTCAACA
GCGGTAAGATCCTTGAGAGTTTTCGCCCCGAAGAACGTTTTCCAATGATGAGCACTTTTAAAGTTCTGCT
ATGTGGCGCGGTATTATCCCGTGTTGACGCCGGGCAAGAGCAACTCGGTCGCCGCATACACTATTCTCAG
AATGACTTGGTTGAGTACTCACCAGTCACAGAAAAGCATCTTACGGATGGCATGACAGTAAGAGAATTAT
GCAGTGCTGCCATAACCATGAGTGATAACACTGCGGCCAACTTACTTCTGACAACGATCGGAGGACCGAA
GGAGCTAACCGCTTTTTTGCACAACATGGGGGATCATGTAACTCGCCTTGATCGTTGGGAACCGGAGCTG
AATGAAGCCATACCAAACGACGAGCGTGACACCACGATGCCTGTAGCAATGGCAACAACGTTGCGCAAAC
TATTAACTGGCGAACTACTTACTCTAGCTTCCCGGCAACAATTAATAGACTGGATGGAGGCGGATAAAGT
TGCAGGACCACTTCTGCGCTCGGCCCTTCCGGCTGGCTGGTTTATTGCTGATAAATCTGGAGCCGGTGAG
CGTGGGTCTCGCGGTATCATTGCAGCACTGGGGCCAGATGGTAAGCCCTCCCGTATCGTAGTTATCTACA
CGACGGGGAGTCAGGCAACTATGGATGAACGAAATAGACAGATCGCTGAGATAGGTGCCTCACTGATTAA
GCATTGGTAACTGTCAGACCAAGTTTACTCATATATACTTTAGATTGATT
[125 nt withheld, positions 1451-1575]
C
[141 nt withheld, positions 1577-1717]
CCTTTGACGTTGGAGTCCACGTTCTTT
[37 nt withheld, positions 1745-1781]
ACCCTATCTCGGGCTATTCTTTTGATTTATAAGGGATTTTGCCGATTTCGGCCTATTGGTTAAAAAATGA
GCTGATTTAACAAAAATTTAACGCGAATTTTAACAAAATATTAACGTTTACAATTTAAAAGGATCTAGGT
GAAGATCCTTTTTGATAATCTCATGACCAAAATCCCTTAACGTGAGTTTTCGTTCCACTGAGCGTCAGAC
CCCGTAGAAAAGATCAAAGGATCTTCTTGAGATCCTTTTTTTCTGCGCGTAATCTGCTGCTTGCAAACAA
AAAAACCACCGCTACCAGCGGTGGTTTGTTTGCCGGATCAAGAGCTACCAACTCTTTTTCCGAAGGTAAC
TGGCTTCAGCAGAGCGCAGATACCAAATACTGTCCTTCTAGTGTAGCCGTAGTTAGGCCACCACTTCAAG
AACTCTGTAGCACCGCCTACATACCTCGCTCTGCTAATCCTGTTACCAGTGGCTGCTGCCAGTGGCGATA
AGTCGTGTCTTACCGGGTTGGACTCAAGACGATAGTTACCGGATAAGGCGCAGCGGTCGGGCTGAACGGG
GGGTTCGTGCACACAGCCCAGCTTGGAGCGAACGACCTACACCGAACTGAGATACCTACAGCGTGAGCTA
TGAGAAAGCGCCACGCTTCCCGAAGGGAGAAAGGCGGACAGGTATCCGGTAAGCGGCAGGGTCGGAACAG
GAGAGCGCACGAGGGAGCTTCCAGGGGGAAACGCCTGGTATCTTTATAGTCCTGTCGGGTTTCGCCACCT
CTGACTTGAGCGTCGATTTTTGTGATGCTCGTCAGGGGGGCGGAGCCTATGGAAAAACGCCAGCAACGCG
GCCTTTTTACGGTTCCTGGCCTTTTGCTGGCCTTTTGCTCACATGTTCTTTCCTGCGTTATCCCCTGATT
CTGTGGATAACCGTATTACCGCCTTTGAGTGAGCTGATACCGCTCGCCGCAGCCGAACGACCGAGCGCAG
CGAGTCAGTGAGCGAGGAAGCGGAAGAGCGCCTGATGCGGTATTTTCTCCTTACGCATCTGTGCGGTATT
TCACACCGCATAGGGTCATGGCTGCGCCCCGACACCCGCCAACACCCGCTGACGCGCCCTGACGGGCTTG
TCTGCTCCCGGCATCCGCTTACAGACAAGCTGTGACCGTCTCCGGGAGCTGCATGTGTCAGAGGTTTTCA
CCGTCATCACCGAAACGCGCGAGGCAGAAGGAGATGGCGCCCAACAGTCCCCCGGCCACGGGGCCTGCCA
CCATACCCACGCCGAAACAAGCGCTCATGAGCCCGAAGTGGCGAGCCCGATCTTCCCCATCGGTGATGTC
GGCGATATAGGCGCCAGCAACCGCACCTGTGGCGCCGGTGATGCCGGCCACGATGCGTCCGGCGTAGAGG
ATCTGCTCATGTTTGACAGCTTATCATCGATGCATAATGTGCCTGTCAAATGGACGAAGCAGGGATTCTG
CAAACCCTATGCTACTCCGTCAAGCCGTCAATTGTCTGATTCGTTACCAATTATGACAACTTGACGGCTA
CATCATTCACTTTTTCTTCACAACCGGCACGGAACTCGCTCGGGCTGGCCCCGGTGCATTTTTTAAATAC
CCGCGAGAAATAGAGTTGATCGTCAAAACCAACATTGCGACCGACGGTGGCGATAGGCATCCGGGTGGTG
CTCAAAAGCAGCTTCGCCTGGCTGATACGTTGGTCCTCGCGCCAGCTTAAGACGCTAATCCCTAACTGCT
GGCGGAAAAGATGTGACAGACGCGACGGCGACAAGCAAACATGCTGTGCGACGCTGGCGATATCAAAATT
GCTGTCTGCCAGGTGATCGCTGATGTACTGACAAGCCTCGCGTACCCGATTATCCATCGGTGGATGGAGC
GACTCGTTAATCGCTTCCATGCGCCGCAGTAACAATTGCTCAAGCAGATTTATCGCCAGCAGCTCCGAAT
AGCGCCCTTCCCCTTGCCCGGCGTTAATGATTTGCCCAAACAGGTCGCTGAAATGCGGCTGGTGCGCTTC
ATCCGGGCGAAAGAACCCCGTATTGGCAAATATTGACGGCCAGTTAAGCCATTCATGCCAGTAGGCGCGC
GGACGAAAGTAAACCCACTGGTGATACCATTCGCGAGCCTCCGGATGACGACCGTAGTGATGAATCTCTC
CTGGCGGGAACAGCAAAATATCACCCGGTCGGCAAACAAATTCTCGTCCCTGATTTTTCACCACCCCCTG
ACCGCGAATGGTGAGATTGAGAATATAACCTTTCATTCCCAGCGGTCGGTCGATAAAAAAATCGAGATAA
CCGTTGGCCTCAATCGGCGTTAAACCCGCCACCAGATGGGCATTAAACGAGTATCCCGGCAGCAGGGGAT
CATTTTGCGCTTCAGCCATACTTTTCATACTCCCGCCATTCAGAGAAGAAACCAATTGTCCATATTGCAT
CAGACATTGCCGTCACTGCGTCTTTTACTGGCTCTTCTCGCTAACCAAACCGGTAACCCCGCTTATTAAA
AGCATTCTGTAACAAAGCGGGACCAAAGCCATGACAAAAACGCGTAACAAAAGTGTCTATAATCACGGCA
GAAAAGTCCACATTGATTATTTGCACGGCGTCACACTTTGCTATGCCATAGCATTTTTATCCATAAGATT
AGCGGATCCTACCTGACGCTTTTTATCGCAACTCTCTACTGTTTCTCCATACCCGTTTTTTTGGGCTAGC
AGGAGGAATTCACCATGACTTCAGTCACATCTAAGCAATCAACGATACTAGGATCTGATGAAATAGATTT
AGGTCGCGTTATCGGTGAGCTAATTGATCATCGTAAGCTTATTATATCTATAACATCGGTTTTTACCTTA
TTTGCAATACTCTATGCATTATTAGCGACTCCTATCTATGAGACGGATGCGCTAATTCAAATAGAGCAGA
AGCAAGGTAATGCTATACTAAGCAGTCTAAGTCAGGTTTTACCTGATGGCCAACCCCAATCTGCACCTGA
AACAGCTTTGCTACAATCTCGAATGATTCTTGGCAAAACTATAGATGATTTAAACCTTCAGATTCAAATT
GAACAAAAATATTTTCCTGTTATTGGCCGTGGGTTAGCAAGATTAATGGGAGAAAAACCAGGTAATATTG
ATATTACTCGGTTATATTTGCCTGATAGTGACGATATTAGTAATAATACTCCTAGTATAATATTAACAGT
AAAAGATAAAGAAAATTATTCGATCAATAGCGATGGTATTCAACTCAATGGGGTTGTAGGGACGTTATTA
AATGAAAAAGGGATATCATTACTGGTTAACGAAATCGATGCTAAACCTGGAGATCAATTTGTTATTACAC
AGTTGCCTCGATTAAAGGCCATTTCTGATCTTTTAAAAAGTTTTAGCGTTGCTGATTTGGGTAAAGATAC
GGGAATGTTAACGTTGACTCTTACTGGAGATAACCCAAAAAGAATATCTCATATTTTGGACAGTATCAGT
CAGAACTATCTTGCACAGAACATTGCTAGACAAGCTGCGCAGGATGCTAAAAGTCTCGAGTTTTTAAATC
AACAATTACCCAAAGTTCGTGCCGAATTAGATTCTGCGGAAGACAAGTTAAATGCTTATCGTAAGCAAAA
AGACTCTGTTGACTTGAATATGGAAGCTAAATCAGTACTTGATCAAATAGTTAACGTTGATAATCAACTA
AATGAATTAACCTTCCGTGAGGCAGAAGTTTCACAGCTATATACTAAGGAACATCCTACTTATAAGGCGT
TAATGGAAAAACGGCAAACACTTCAAGAAGAAAAATCTAAACTTAATAAGCGCGTTAGTAGTATGCCCTC
GACCCAGCAGGAGGTTCTGCGATTAAGTCGAGATGTTGAATCTGGTCGTGCTGTATATTTGCAATTGCTA
AATCGGCAACAAGAATTAAACATTGCCAAATCAAGTGCTATTGGCAACGTTAGAATTATTGATAATGCTG
TAACAGATCCTAATCCTGTAAGACCAAAGAAGACTATCATAATTGTAATAGGTGTTGTTTTAGGGCTAAT
CGTTTCGGTTGTACTGGTATTGTTCCAAGTGTTTCTACGCCGTGGTATCGAATCCCCAGAGCAACTCGAA
GAAATCGGAATAAACGTGTATGCAAGTATTCCAATATCTGAATGGCTTACAAAAAATGCTCGTCAGTCAG
GGAAAGTCAGAAAAAATCAGTCAGACACATTGCTTGCTGTTGGTAATCCTGCCGATTTAGCTGTTGAGGC
CATTCGTGGTTTACGCACAAGTTTGCATTTTGCAATGATGGAAGCAAAAAATAATGTCCTAATGATATCG
GGTGCTAGTCCAAGCGCAGGTAAAACTTTTATTAGCAGTAACTTGGCAGCCACTATAGCAATTACAGGGA
AAAAAGTTTTATTCATTGATGCTGACCTTCGTAAGGGATATGCTCATAAAATGTTTGGTCATAAAAACGA
TAAAGGATTATCTGAGTTTTTATCTGGACAAGCCGCTGCTGAAATGATCATTGATAAAGTAGAAGGGGGG
GGATTTGATTACATTGGTCGTGGACAAATTCCTCCAAACCCAGCTGAATTACTTATGCATCCGCGTTTTG
AACAATTATTAAATTGGGCCTCACAAAATTATGATTTAATTATAATAGATACACCTCCAATTTTGGCAGT
GACAGATGCTGCGATTATTGGTCGATATGCTGGAACATGTCTATTAGTCGCTCGCTTTGAAAAAAATACT
GTTAAAGAAATTGATGTAAGTATGAAGCGGTTTGAGCAAAGTGGTGTGGTAGTCAAAGGCTGTATACTTA
ACGGTGTTGTAAAGAAAGCTAGCAGCTACTATAGAGAAGGCCATAATCATGAAGGCGAGTCTGAGTATGA
TAAAAAACACCACCA
