>Addgene plasmid #167967 | pBN262 | depositor partial sequence | sequence record 336974 | E. coli E69 (O9a:K30) Wzc with Y708E, Y713E, Y715E, Y717E
ATGACTTCAGTCACATCTAAGCAATCAACGATACTAGGATCTGATGAAATAGATTTAGGTCGCGTTATCG
GTGAGCTAATTGATCATCGTAAGCTTATTATATCTATAACATCGGTTTTTACCTTATTTGCAATACTCTA
TGCATTATTAGCGACTCCTATCTATGAGACGGATGCGCTAATTCAAATAGAGCAGAAGCAAGGTAATGCT
ATACTAAGCAGTCTAAGTCAGGTTTTACCTGATGGCCAACCCCAATCTGCACCTGAAACAGCTTTGCTAC
AATCTCGAATGATTCTTGGCAAAACTATAGATGATTTAAACCTTCAGATTCAAATTGAACAAAAATATTT
TCCTGTTATTGGCCGTGGGTTAGCAAGATTAATGGGAGAAAAACCAGGTAATATTGATATTACTCGGTTA
TATTTGCCTGATAGTGACGATATTAGTAATAATACTCCTAGTATAATATTAACAGTAAAAGATAAAGAAA
ATTATTCGATCAATAGCGATGGTATTCAACTCAATGGGGTTGTAGGGACGTTATTAAATGAAAAAGGGAT
ATCATTACTGGTTAACGAAATCGATGCTAAACCTGGAGATCAATTTGTTATTACACAGTTGCCTCGATTA
AAGGCCATTTCTGATCTTTTAAAAAGTTTTAGCGTTGCTGATTTGGGTAAAGATACGGGAATGTTAACGT
TGACTCTTACTGGAGATAACCCAAAAAGAATATCTCATATTTTGGACAGTATCAGTCAGAACTATCTTGC
ACAGAACATTGCTAGACAAGCTGCGCAGGATGCTAAAAGTCTCGAGTTTTTAAATCAACAATTACCCAAA
GTTCGTGCCGAATTAGATTCTGCGGAAGACAAGTTAAATGCTTATCGTAAGCAAAAAGACTCTGTTGACT
TGAATATGGAAGCTAAATCAGTACTTGATCAAATAGTTAACGTTGATAATCAACTAAATGAATTAACCTT
CCGTGAGGCAGAAGTTTCACAGCTATATACTAAGGAACATCCTACTTATAAGGCGTTAATGGAAAAACGG
CAAACACTTCAAGAAGAAAAATCTAAACTTAATAAGCGCGTTAGTAGTATGCCCTCGACCCAGCAGGAGG
TTCTGCGATTAAGTCGAGATGTTGAATCTGGTCGTGCTGTATATTTGCAATTGCTAAATCGGCAACAAGA
ATTAAACATTGCCAAATCAAGTGCTATTGGCAACGTTAGAATTATTGATAATGCTGTAACAGATCCTAAT
CCTGTAAGACCAAAGAAGACTATCATAATTGTAATAGGTGTTGTTTTAGGGCTAATCGTTTCGGTTGTAC
TGGTATTGTTCCAAGTGTTTCTACGCCGTGGTATCGAATCCCCAGAGCAACTCGAAGAAATCGGAATAAA
CGTGTATGCAAGTATTCCAATATCTGAATGGCTTACAAAAAATGCTCGTCAGTCAGGGAAAGTCAGAAAA
AATCAGTCAGACACATTGCTTGCTGTTGGTAATCCTGCCGATTTAGCTGTTGAGGCCATTCGTGGTTTAC
GCACAAGTTTGCATTTTGCAATGATGGAAGCAAAAAATAATGTCCTAATGATATCGGGTGCTAGTCCAAG
CGCAGGTAAAACTTTTATTAGCAGTAACTTGGCAGCCACTATAGCAATTACAGGGAAAAAAGTTTTATTC
ATTGATGCTGACCTTCGTAAGGGATATGCTCATAAAATGTTTGGTCATAAAAACGATAAAGGATTATCTG
AGTTTTTATCTGGACAAGCCGCTGCTGAAATGATCATTGATAAAGTAGAAGGGGGGGGATTTGATTACAT
TGGTCGTGGACAAATTCCTCCAAACCCAGCTGAATTACTTATGCATCCGCGTTTTGAACAATTATTAAAT
TGGGCCTCACAAAATTATGATTTAATTATAATAGATACACCTCCAATTTTGGCAGTGACAGATGCTGCGA
TTATTGGTCGATATGCTGGAACATGTCTATTAGTCGCTCGCTTTGAAAAAAATACTGTTAAAGAAATTGA
TGTAAGTATGAAGCGGTTTGAGCAAAGTGGTGTGGTAGTCAAAGGCTGTATACTTAACGGTGTTGTAAAG
AAAGCTAGCAGCTACTATAGAGAAGGCCATAATCATGAAGGCGAGTCTGAGTATGATAAAAAACACCACC
ACCACCACCACTGA
